>Addgene plasmid #132644 | Hy_pPepck1 eGFP SV40 | addgene full sequence | sequence record 258395 | Addgene NGS Result
GGTTAATAAGGAATATTTGATGTATAGTGCCTTGACTAGAGATCATAATCAGCCATACCACATTTGTAGA
GGTTTTACTTGCTTTAAAAAACCTCCCACACCTCCCCCTGAACCTGAAACATAAAATGAATGCAATTGTT
GTTGTTAACTTGTTTATTGCAGCTTATAATGGTTACAAATAAAGCAATAGCATCACAAATTTCACAAATA
AAGCATTTTTTTCACTGCATTCTAGTTGTGGTTTGTCCAAACTCATCAATGTATCTTATCATGTCTGGAT
TAATTAAAAAAACAGAGCCATATTTACGTGCAACTTTCCCGACTGCTTCTGTTGAACTTTTTCTTCGAGT
ACCCAGAGGATTCTGGGTCTTCTGGTAAACTGGATTCGGGGTACAAAGTCACACCACCGGCAGCACCTTC
ATTTCTCCTTCCCCAAAGACAAAAACAAGAGTGGCCACATGACAACCATCCGGGCCATGCTATTCTTGGT
GCGCCCCCAGAGTCACATGAATGTGAATACTGGCCTCCAAGGCGGCCATGGCCAATTGGGGAGGCCCCCG
GCTCATCTGGATGCCGCGAGGGGGGCGGATTAGCATACAAATTTTCCGTCACCGATTCTACAAATAAGCG
AAAGTTTTTTTCGATTTGGCAAATGTCCAAAAACGAGAGGCCAACACATGTGGTCAAACAGGCGTAAGTG
GGCGGGCGCGTGTGATGTGGCCCACCATTCGATGTTGCACCAATGTAGCTATATTTGTGGCCAATGCAGC
TATAGACACATCCAGAATTTACCCAGCTGCAGGGGACAACAACTGCTGTTGCCTCAGCTGTCCGTGAACT
GGTTTCTATATTCGCAGCGGCCACATTTGTATCGCATAAAATCATAAATAGAATAATTAAATTAACAGCG
CGAAAGTGGCAAATATCAGGGTGTTCAAAATAACAACAAACGCTTATCAATGCAAACGCACTAGAAAACG
CTCTCAGCGCCACATGAAAACAACACTCTGCTGTTGCCATGTGGGGACATACCCCATATACGTATCTGTA
TGCCCATGCCCCCCATTCCGTAGACCCCCCCCCCCACCCACAACCAACTCATCGTAGCTGCGCCGCCTGT
GAAAAACCAAAACAATCGCCGAGCCTCCGCCGGCAGCCAATCAGCTCGTCCGGAGTTTGACCCTCTCACT
CGGCGAGGCGATCGTAAAACCCGATTTGCGTGGCGATCGGCCGACTTGTTCTAGTCGCCTCGATGGCCAG
GCGTCGCCGGCTGGGTATAAAAGGCCCCGGATCGGAGCAGTTGGCATCAGTTACTCGTGGCCAGAGTAAC
TCGAGGTCGACGGTATCGATAAGCTTGATATCACCATGGTGAGCAAGGGCGAGGAGCTGTTCACCGGGGT
GGTGCCCATCCTGGTCGAGCTGGACGGCGACGTAAACGGCCACAAGTTCAGCGTGTCCGGCGAGGGCGAG
GGCGATGCCACCTACGGCAAGCTGACCCTGAAGTTCATCTGCACCACCGGCAAGCTGCCCGTGCCCTGGC
CCACCCTCGTGACCACCCTGACCTACGGCGTGCAGTGCTTCAGCCGCTACCCCGACCACATGAAGCAGCA
CGACTTCTTCAAGTCCGCCATGCCCGAAGGCTACGTCCAGGAGCGCACCATCTTCTTCAAGGACGACGGC
AACTACAAGACCCGCGCCGAGGTGAAGTTCGAGGGCGACACCCTGGTGAACCGCATCGAGCTGAAGGGCA
TCGACTTCAAGGAGGACGGCAACATCCTGGGGCACAAGCTGGAGTACAACTACAACAGCCACAACGTCTA
TATCATGGCCGACAAGCAGAAGAACGGCATCAAGGTGAACTTCAAGATCCGCCACAACATCGAGGACGGC
AGCGTGCAGCTCGCCGACCACTACCAGCAGAACACCCCCATCGGCGACGGCCCCGTGCTGCTGCCCGACA
ACCACTACCTGAGCACCCAGTCCGCCCTGAGCAAAGACCCCAACGAGAAGCGCGATCACATGGTCCTGCT
GGAGTTCGTGACCGCCGCCGGGATCACTCTCGGCATGGACGAGCTGTACAAGTAAGCGGCCGCAACTTGT
TTATTGCAGCTTATAATGGTTACAAATAAAGCAATAGCATCACAAATTTCACAAATAAAGCATTTTTTTC
ACTGCATTCTAGTTGTGGTTTGTCCAAACTCATCAATGTATCTTAACTAGTGGATCCACTAGGGGCCGCC
GACGCGAGGCTGGATGGCCTTCCCCATTATGATTCTTCTCGCTTCCGGCGGCATCGGGATGCCCGCGTTG
CAGGCCATGCTGTCCAGGCAGGTAGATGACGACCATCAGGGACAGCTTCAAGGATCGCTCGCGGCTCTTA
CCAGCCTAACTTCGATCATTGGACCGCTGATCGTCACGGCGATTTATGCCGCCTCGGCGAGCACATGGAA
CGGGTTGGCATGGATTGTAGGCGCCGCCCTATACCTTGTCTGCCTCCCCGCGTTGCGTCGCGGTGCATGG
AGCCGGGCCACCTCGACCTGAATGGAAGCCGGCGGCACCTCGCTAACGGATTCACCACTCCAAGAATTGG
AGCCAATCAATTCTTGCGGAGAACTGTGAATGCGCAAACCAACCCTTGGCAGAACATATCCATCGCGTCC
GCCATCTCCAGCAGCCGCACGCGGCGCATCTCGGGCAGCGTTGGGTCCTGGCCACGGGTGCGCATGATCG
TGCTCCTGTCGTTGAGGACCCGGCTAGGCTGGCGGGGTTGCCTTACTGGTTAGCAGAATGAATCACCGAT
ACGCGAGCGAACGTGAAGCGACTGCTGCTGCAAAACGTCTGCGACCTGAGCAACAACATGAATGGTCTTC
GGTTTCCGTGTTTCGTAAAGTCTGGAAACGCGGAAGTCAGCGCTCTTCCGCTTCCTCGCTCACTGACTCG
CTGCGCTCGGTCGTTCGGCTGCGGCGAGCGGTATCAGCTCACTCAAAGGCGGTAATACGGTTATCCACAG
AATCAGGGGATAACGCAGGAAAGAACATGTGAGCAAAAGGCCAGCAAAAGGCCAGGAACCGTAAAAAGGC
CGCGTTGCTGGCGTTTTTCCATAGGCTCCGCCCCCCTGACGAGCATCACAAAAATCGACGCTCAAGTCAG
AGGTGGCGAAACCCGACAGGACTATAAAGATACCAGGCGTTTCCCCCTGGAAGCTCCCTCGTGCGCTCTC
CTGTTCCGACCCTGCCGCTTACCGGATACCTGTCCGCCTTTCTCCCTTCGGGAAGCGTGGCGCTTTCTCA
TAGCTCACGCTGTAGGTATCTCAGTTCGGTGTAGGTCGTTCGCTCCAAGCTGGGCTGTGTGCACGAACCC
CCCGTTCAGCCCGACCGCTGCGCCTTATCCGGTAACTATCGTCTTGAGTCCAACCCGGTAAGACACGACT
TATCGCCACTGGCAGCAGCCACTGGTAACAGGATTAGCAGAGCGAGGTATGTAGGCGGTGCTACAGAGTT
CTTGAAGTGGTGGCCTAACTACGGCTACACTAGAAGGACAGTATTTGGTATCTGCGCTCTGCTGAAGCCA
GTTACCTTCGGAAAAAGAGTTGGTAGCTCTTGATCCGGCAAACAAACCACCGCTGGTAGCGGTGGTTTTT
TTGTTTGCAAGCAGCAGATTACGCGCAGAAAAAAAGGATCTCAAGAAGATCCTTTGATCTTTTCTACGGG
GTCTGACGCTCAGTGGAACGAAAACTCACGTTAAGGGATTTTGGTCATGAGATTATCAAAAAGGATCTTC
ACCTAGATCCTTTTAAATTAAAAATGAAGTTTTAAATCAATCTAAAGTATATATGAGTAAACTTGGTCTG
ACAGTTACCAATGCTTAATCAGTGAGGCACCTATCTCAGCGATCTGTCTATTTCGTTCATCCATAGTTGC
CTGACTCCCCGTCGTGTAGATAACTACGATACGGGAGGGCTTACCATCTGGCCCCAGTGCTGCAATGATA
CCGCGAGACCCACGCTCACCGGCTCCAGATTTATCAGCAATAAACCAGCCAGCCGGAAGGGCCGAGCGCA
GAAGTGGTCCTGCAACTTTATCCGCCTCCATCCAGTCTATTAATTGTTGCCGGGAAGCTAGAGTAAGTAG
TTCGCCAGTTAATAGTTTGCGCAACGTTGTTGCCATTGCTGCAGGCATCGTGGTGTCACGCTCGTCGTTT
GGTATGGCTTCATTCAGCTCCGGTTCCCAACGATCAAGGCGAGTTACATGATCCCCCATGTTGTGCAAAA
AAGCGGTTAGCTCCTTCGGTCCTCCGATCGTTGTCAGAAGTAAGTTGGCCGCAGTGTTATCACTCATGGT
TATGGCAGCACTGCATAATTCTCTTACTGTCATGCCATCCGTAAGATGCTTTTCTGTGACTGGTGAGTAC
TCAACCAAGTCATTCTGAGAATAGTGTATGCGGCGACCGAGTTGCTCTTGCCCGGCGTCAACACGGGATA
ATACCGCGCCACATAGCAGAACTTTAAAAGTGCTCATCATTGGAAAACGTTCTTCGGGGCGAAAACTCTC
AAGGATCTTACCGCTGTTGAGATCCAGTTCGATGTAACCCACTCGTGCACCCAACTGATCTTCAGCATCT
TTTACTTTCACCAGCGTTTCTGGGTGAGCAAAAACAGGAAGGCAAAATGCCGCAAAAAAGGGAATAAGGG
CGACACGGAAATGTTGAATACTCATACTCTTCCTTTTTCAATATTATTGAAGCATTTATCAGGGTTATTG
TCTCATGAGCGGATACATATTTGAATGTATTTAGAAAAATAAACAAATAGGGGTTCCGCGCACATTTCCC
CGAAAAGTGCCACCTGACGTCTAAGAAACCATTATTATCATGACATTAACCTATAAAAATAGGCGTATCA
CGAGGCCCTTTCGTCTTCAAGAATTCACATTTGTACGAATTTTTTTTTTATCAAAAGTTCGAGTTTTTCA
CCAATTTCCTCATCAACCGAGCAAGGCAAACGGCTTTGAATAATATGGTGTTATATATACATATATCAAA
TCGCTGCTGACTGCGTGATTGATGGCCCCAAGATTACATATTATCGAATCAGGATTCAGAAGGAGATCAA
TGTCAAATGCGGACAGGAACATGAAAGACGCCTGTTATGCGCAATTAAAAATTTGGGTTTAATTGCTGTG
GAAACTGTTGTTGGCGGCATCTTAAGTTCCTGTTTAACAACATCAACTACTTATGTACGTAGAAGCGTTT
AAGCCATTTGCATACAGATGAGAACTGGCTTTTGTGCTAATCAGTCAAGATGACTCCGATGATGATGACT
CATTACCTGACCAGTTTTCGCTGCTTTCTTTTCAACAACTACTTGTATATGTATTGTATCCAATAGCAAT
ACATTGAATTTCCATGGTCTAGTCACGTATTATCATTTAATTGACACCAAGTCGTGTTATTGTTGAGCTA
TCGAGTTCAGCTCAAACATTTCTTATTCCCATGAATAAGCCGGCAAAAATATGCAATCTATGAAAGTTAA
TATAAGCAAACCTTACTTTGACTCAATACCAATGCACTTTGTGTCGATAGGTTCACGCAATTGAGGCGAT
TATTCCGATAACCCAAGCGATTGACTGTTCCCGTTTCGATTCCAATTGAAATTTGGAAATGTACAATAGT
TTTGCTATATGCTGTCAAGTACGCTCTTATCTTCTCTGGGTTTTCTTCAGAGTTTCGAAACGCTTCTTCT
TTTTTTTGTTTTTTTTTTTTTGGAATCTCGTATTTTGGAAGGGGCTCCCCTCTGGAATTTGTTACACTGT
CGTTATCATTGCGAACAAGCGGCCCGAAGCTATCAGCGACTTTAACATTTACAATGCACTTTTTTACGAC
CAATTAAATGTACATTTTCCTTTCTTCGCCCGTTGATAAGCGAACGCGATGTGGCGCAGGCAATGTGTTG
CTCTTGCGACACAAACGCAATCAAAATGGATTCAATTTCGCTTTTTCCCAGTGAAACGAAGAACGAACCG
ACCATCATGATATGCTCCTCTGCATGTTGCGTATTGAATCAATGACAATTTCAATTAAGCCGCCCGTTCG
TCATGCGTTTTCGTGCGCTTCGAAATGCTGATAACGCTGCTGTCCTCCAACTGCTTTGCATGTGGACACA
ATTCCATTTATTTAATTCTTTTATTTGGATCGGTTAAATTAAAAAGCGCCTTGTTACGCATTTAACGTTG
TTTCCGGTGCGTGGTGGTTTCATGCTTCTGGGAACGGCAAATGGGTTTAGGATTGGGAACCCCTCATCAT
CTGTTGGAATATACTATTCAACCTACAAAAGTAACGTTAAACAACACTACTTTATATTTGATATGAATGG
CCACACCTTTTATGCCATAAAACATATTGTAAGAGAATACCACTCTTTTTATTCCTTCTTTCCTTCTTGT
ACGTTTTTTGCTGTAAGTAGGTCGTGGTGCTGGTGTTGCAGTTGAAATAACTTAAAATATAAATCATAAA
ACTCAAACATAAACTTGACTATTTATTTATTTATTAAGAAAGGAAATATAAATTATAAATTACAACAGGT
TATGGACCTGCAGCCAAGCTTGGCGCTCGTCCGGGGGCAATGAGATATGAAAAAGCCTGAACTCACCGCG
ACGTCTGTCGAGAAGTTTCTGATCGAAAAGTTCGACAGCGTCTCCGACCTGATGCAGCTCTCGGAGGGCG
AAGAATCTCGTGCTTTCAGCTTCGATGTAGGAGGGCGTGGATATGTCCTGCGGGTAAATAGCTGCGCCGA
TGGTTTCTACAAAGATCGTTATGTTTATCGGCACTTTGCATCGGCCGCGCTCCCGATTCCGGAAGTGCTT
GACATTGGGGAATTCAGCGAGAGCCTGACCTATTGCATCTCCCGCCGTGCACAGGGTGTCACGTTGCAAG
ACCTGCCTGAAACCGAACTGCCCGCTGTTCTGCAGCCGGTCGCGGAGGCCATGGATGCGATCGCTGCGGC
CGATCTTAGCCAGACGAGCGGGTTCGGCCCATTCGGACCGCAAGGAATCGGTCAATACACTACATGGCGT
GATTTCATATGCGCGATTGCTGATCCCCATGTGTATCACTGGCAAACTGTGATGGACGACACCGTCAGTG
CGTCCGTCGCGCAGGCTCTCGATGAGCTGATGCTTTGGGCCGAGGACTGCCCCGAAGTCCGGCACCTCGT
GCACGCGGATTTCGGCTCCAACAATGTCCTGACGGACAATGGCCGCATAACAGCGGTCATTGACTGGAGC
GAGGCGATGTTCGGGGATTCCCAATACGAGGTCGCCAACATCTTCTTCTGGAGGCCGTGGTTGGCTTGTA
TGGAGCAGCAGACGCGCTACTTCGAGCGGAGGCATCCGGAGCTTGCAGGATCGCCGCGGCTCCGGGCGTA
TATGCTCCGCATTGGTCTTGACCAACTCTATCAGAGCTTGGTTGACGGCAATTTCGATGATGCAGCTTGG
GCGCAGGGTCGATGCGACGCAATCGTCCGATCCGGAGCCGGGACTGTCGGGCGTACACAAATCGCCCGCA
GAAGCGCGGCCGTCTGGACCGATGGCTGTGTAGAAGTACTCGCCGATAGTGGAAACCGACGCCCCAGCAC
TCGTCCGAGGGCAAAGGAATAGAGTAGATGCCGACCGAACAAGAGCTGATTTCGAGAACGCCTCAGCCAG
CAACTCGCGCGAGCCTAGCAAGGCAAATGCGAGAGAACGGCCTTACGCTTGGTGGCACAGTTCTCGTCCA
CAGTTCGCTAAGCTCGCTCGGCTGGGTCGCGGGAGGGCCGGTCGCAGTGATTCAGGCCCTTCTGGATTGT
GTTGGTCCCCAGGGCACGATTGTCATGCCCACGCACTCGGGTGATCTGACTGATCCCGCAGATTGGAGAT
CGCCGCCCGTGCCTGCCGATTGGGTGCAGATCTTTGTGAAGGAACCTTACTTCTGTGGTGTGACATAATT
GGACAAACTACCTACAGAGATTTAAAGCTCTAAGGTAAATATAAAATTTTTAAGTGTATAATGTGTTAAA
CTACTGATTCTAATTGTTTGTGTATTTTAGATTCCAACCTATGGAACTGATGAATGGGAGCAGTGGTGGA
ATGCCTTTAATGAGGAAAACCTGTTTTGCTCAGAAGAAATGCCATCTAGTGATGATGAGGCTACTGCTGA
CTCTCAACATTCTACTCCTCCAAAAAAGAAGAGAAAGGTAGAAGACCCCAAGGACTTTCCTTCAGAATTG
CTAAGTTTTTTGAGTCATGCTGTGTTTAGTAATAGAACTCTTGCTTGCTTTGCTATTTACACCACAAAGG
AAAAAGCTGCACTGCTATACAAGAAAATTATGGAAAAATATTCTGTAACCTTTATAAGTAGGCATAACAG
TTATAATCATAACATACTGTTTTTTCTTACTCCACACAGGCATAGAGTGTCTGCTATTAATAACTATGCT
CAAAAATTGTGTACCTTTAGCTTTTTAATTTGTAAAGG
Features (pLannotate 1.2.2; 16 found; start..end, strand, type, name):
     41..124     +  CDS            large T antigen (fragment): large T antigen from SV40 (simian virus 40)
    147..268     +  polyA_signal   SV40 poly(A) signal: SV40 polyadenylation signal
   1330..1362    -  misc_feature   MCS (fragment): pBluescript multiple cloning site
   1366..2085    +  CDS            EGFP: the original enhanced GFP (Yang et al., 1996) mammalian codon-optimized
   2094..2215    +  polyA_signal   SV40 poly(A) signal: SV40 polyadenylation signal
   2240..2541    +  CDS            TcR (fragment): tetracycline efflux protein; tet; confers resistance to tetracycline
   2783..2911    -  CDS            YPB1_ECOLX (fragment): Protein predicted: Swiss-Prot protein existence level 4. From Escherichia coli.
   3096..3684    -  rep_origin     ori: high-copy-number ColE1/pMB1/pBR322/pUC origin of replication
   3855..4715    -  CDS            AmpR: β-lactamase; bla; confers resistance to ampicillin, carbenicillin, and related antibiotics
   4716..4820    -  promoter       AmpR promoter: bla
   6302..6581    +  promoter       copia promoter: strong promoter from the Drosophila transposable element copia (Sinclair et al., 1986)
   6627..7652    +  CDS            HygR: aminoglycoside phosphotransferase from E. coli; aph(4)-Ia; confers resistance to hygromycin
   7670..7942    +  CDS            yokD (fragment): YOKD_BACSU - Experimental evidence at protein level: Swiss-Prot protein existence level 1. May contribute to antibiotic resistance. From Bacillus subtilis (strain 168).
   7939..8013    +  CDS            small t antigen (fragment): SV40 (simian virus 40) small t antigen
   8015..8080    +  intron         small t intron: SV40 (simian virus 40) small t antigen intron
   8210..8230    +  CDS            SV40 NLS: nuclear localization signal of SV40 (simian virus 40) large T antigen
