[The description below was written by a language model from this plasmid's Addgene catalogue record and pLannotate feature annotations shown in this document.]
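Description:
Hy_pPepck1 eGFP SV40 is an insect expression plasmid of about 8.5 kb, derived from the Hy_pMtnA eGFP backbone, in which the Drosophila Pepck1 promoter drives an eGFP reporter mRNA. In bacteria it is propagated through a high-copy ColE1/pUC-type origin and selected with ampicillin via the β-lactamase gene and its native promoter. For selection in insect cells it carries a hygromycin phosphotransferase gene under the strong promoter of the Drosophila copia transposable element. That cassette is followed by SV40 small t antigen intron and large T antigen fragments that wrap around the circular map to an SV40 polyadenylation signal, forming the 3' processing region of the resistance transcript. Short hits to a tetracycline efflux gene and other bacterial proteins appear to be vector remnants rather than functional units.

The reporter unit consists of the EGFP open reading frame, preceded by a fragment of a pBluescript polylinker and followed directly by a second SV40 poly(A) signal, which accounts for the "SV40" in the name. The Pepck1 promoter itself was not annotated by the automated feature caller. The catalogue entry names it as the promoter, and the roughly 1 kb unannotated stretch upstream of EGFP is the likely location, though the record does not define its boundaries. The cloning sites listed are EcoRV and NotI, both retained.

The stated purpose is simply to express eGFP mRNA from the Pepck1 promoter. The associated publication concerns cleavage of nascent mRNAs by the Integrator complex to attenuate transcription, so the plasmid plausibly serves as a promoter-specific reporter of transcript output in Drosophila cells, with hygromycin allowing stable lines to be derived.
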