Addgene plasmid #132644: Hy_pPepck1 eGFP SV40
Purpose: Expresses eGFP mRNA from the Drosophila Pepck1 promoter
Depositing lab: Jeremy Wilusz. Depositing organization: University of Pennsylvania. Publication: The Integrator complex cleaves nascent mRNAs to attenuate transcription. Tatomer DC, Elrod ND, Liang D, Xiao MS, Jiang JZ, Jonathan M, Huang KL, Wagner EJ, Cherry S, Wilusz JE. Genes Dev. 2019 Sep 17. pii: gad.330167.119. doi: 10.1101/gad.330167.119. PubMed 31530651.
Backbone
  Vector backbone: Hy_pMtnA eGFP
  Total vector size (bp): 8509
  Vector type: Insect Expression
  Selectable markers: Hygromycin
Growth in bacteria
  Bacterial resistance: Ampicillin, 100 μg/mL
  Growth temperature: 37°C
  Growth strain: DH5alpha
  Copy number: Unknown
Gene/Insert
  Gene/Insert name: eGFP
  Promoter: Pepck1
  Cloning method: Restriction Enzyme; 5′ cloning site EcoRV (not destroyed); 3′ cloning site NotI (not destroyed)
  Sequencing primers: 5′ CTACCTGCCTGGACAGCATG
Terms and licenses: Academic/Nonprofit Terms; Industry Terms: Not Available to Industry
How to cite: Hy_pPepck1 eGFP SV40 was a gift from Jeremy Wilusz (Addgene plasmid # 132644 ; http://n2t.net/addgene:132644 ; RRID:Addgene_132644)
